>Addgene plasmid #31470 | pTRETightBI-RY-HMGA2mutant | addgene partial sequence | sequence record 36672 | mCherry-R 5'-TTGGTCACCTTCAGCTTGG-3'
GGCGGCCCTCGCCCTCGCCCTCGATCTCGAACTCGTGGCCGTTCACGGAGCCCTCCATGTGCACCTTGAA
GCGCATGAACTCCTTGATGATGGCCATGTTATCCTCCTCGCCCTTGCTCACCATGACTTTACGC
