>Addgene plasmid #31470 | pTRETightBI-RY-HMGA2mutant | addgene partial sequence | sequence record 37699 | mCherry-F 5'-ccccgtaatgcagaagaaga-3'
CGGAGTCCCCGAGGAGGCGCCCTGAAGGGCGAGATCAAGCAGAGGCTGAAGCTGAAGGACGGCGGCCACT
ACGACGCTGAGGTCAAGACCACCTACAAGGCCAAGAAGCCCGTGCAGCTGCCCGGCGCCTACAACGTCAA
CATCAAGTTGGACATCACCTCCCACAACGAGGACTACACCATCGTGGAACAGTACGAACGCGCCGAGGGC
CGCCACTCCACCGGCGGCATGGACGAGCTGTACAAGTAAATCGATGGGGCGCCGACATTCAATTTCTAAC
GCAGCATCAGTTGGATCTTTTGAAGGGAGAAGACACTGCAGTGACCAGTTATTCTTAACTGCCACGGTCT
TTCTACTTCCTGCGGGGTGGGGCGGGGGCGGGGCTGGGCGAGGGGCGGGGCCGGGGTGGGCGAAATCGCA
TAACCTTGAGAAGGACTATATTAATCACTTTGTAATCCCTTCACAGTCCCAGGTTTAGTGAAAAACTGCT
GTAAACACGGGGGACACAGTTTAACAATGCAACTTTTAATGACTGTTTTCTTTTTCCTTAACTTACTAAT
AGTTTGTGGATCTGATAAGCAAGGGTGTGTGGTTGAAGAAAACCTCTGTGGTGGGCTTAATCAGTCACTA
CATGCAAACCCTAAACCGGCACCCTGGTGACCGGGGGCATTCGTATAAGAAAAGCATTGTGTGTGACTCT
GTGTCCACTCAGATGCCACCCCCACCATGATCATAGAAAATCTGCTTAGGACACCAAANGATGAGAACTA
GACACTACTCTCCTTTCTTTGTGTATAATCTTGTAGACACTTACTTGA
