[The description below was written by a language model from this plasmid's Addgene catalogue record.]
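Description:
pTRETightBI-RY-HMGA2mutant is a mammalian expression plasmid built on the commercial pTRETightBI backbone, a tetracycline-responsive vector whose bidirectional promoter drives two divergent transcription units from a shared set of Tet-responsive elements. As with other TRE-based vectors, expression generally requires a tetracycline-controlled transactivator supplied in the host cell, although the record does not describe which transactivator system was used. The plasmid is propagated in E. coli under ampicillin selection. The depositor notes that the repeated SV40 polyadenylation sites, presumably one terminating each transcription unit, make it prone to recombination in bacteria. The origin of replication and copy number are not stated, and no feature table is provided.

The payload consists of two fluorescent reporters, eYFP and mCherry, each carrying an N-terminal nuclear localisation signal so that fluorescence is concentrated in the nucleus. They were cloned by restriction enzymes into the two sides of the bidirectional promoter. The mCherry reporter is fused to the murine Hmga2 3′UTR in a version where all seven binding sites for the let-7 microRNA family have been mutated. Because both reporters are co-regulated from the same promoter, eYFP serves as an internal measure of transcriptional output in each cell, while mCherry reports any post-transcriptional effect conferred by the attached UTR.

With its let-7 sites disabled, this construct most plausibly serves as the non-targeted control for a matching reporter carrying the intact Hmga2 UTR. This fits the associated study, which examined how microRNAs generate thresholds in target gene expression using single-cell comparisons of the two fluorescence signals.
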