Addgene plasmid #31470: pTRETightBI-RY-HMGA2mutant
Depositing lab: Phil Sharp. Depositing organization: Massachusetts Institute of Technology. Publication: MicroRNAs can generate thresholds in target gene expression. Mukherji S, Ebert MS, Zheng GX, Tsang JS, Sharp PA, van Oudenaarden A. Nat Genet. 2011 Aug 21;43(9):854-9. doi: 10.1038/ng.905. PubMed 21857679.
Backbone
  Vector backbone: pTRETightBI
  Backbone manufacturer: Clontech
  Backbone size w/o insert (bp): 2850
  Vector type: Mammalian Expression
Growth in bacteria
  Bacterial resistance: Ampicillin, 100 μg/mL
  Growth temperature: 30°C
  Growth strain: Top10
  Growth instructions: Grow TopTen cells at 30C instead of 37C to reduce risk of recombination at the SV40 pA sites.
  Copy number: Unknown
Gene/Insert
  Gene/Insert name: eYFP and mCherry
  Species: fluorescent proteins
  Insert size (bp): 740
  Tag / fusion protein: NLS (N terminal on insert)
  Cloning method: Restriction Enzyme; 5′ cloning site EcoRI, BamHI (not destroyed); 3′ cloning site NdeI, ClaI (not destroyed)
  Sequencing primers: 5′ n/a
Terms and licenses: Academic/Nonprofit Terms; Industry Terms: Not Available to Industry
Depositor comments: mCherry reporter fused to murine hmga2 3'UTR, containing seven mutated binding sites for the miRNA family let-7
How to cite: pTRETightBI-RY-HMGA2mutant was a gift from Phil Sharp (Addgene plasmid # 31470 ; http://n2t.net/addgene:31470 ; RRID:Addgene_31470)
